LOCUS       Exported 4303 bp ds-DNA circular SYN 12-MAY-2021
DEFINITION  Secreted Luciferase reporter for PPARgamma activity.
ACCESSION   .
VERSION     .
KEYWORDS    PPRE-pNL1.3
SOURCE      synthetic DNA construct
  ORGANISM  synthetic DNA construct
REFERENCE   1 (bases 1 to 4303)
  AUTHORS   Degrelle SA, Shoaito H, Fournier T
  TITLE     New Transcriptional Reporters to Quantify and Monitor PPARgamma
            Activity.
  JOURNAL   PPAR Res. 2017;2017:6139107. doi: 10.1155/2017/6139107. Epub 2017
            Nov 1.
  PUBMED    29225614
REFERENCE   2 (bases 1 to 4303)
  AUTHORS   .
  TITLE     Direct Submission
  JOURNAL   Exported May 12, 2021 from SnapGene Server 1.1.58
            http://www.snapgene.com
FEATURES             Location/Qualifiers
     source          1..4303
                     /organism="synthetic DNA construct"
                     /mol_type="other DNA"
     CDS             1253..1765
                     /codon_start=1
                     /product="NanoLuc(R) luciferase"
                     /label=Nluc
                     /note="human codon-optimized"
                     /translation="VFTLEDFVGDWRQTAGYNLDQVLEQGGVSSLFQNLGVSVTPIQRI
                     VLSGENGLKIDIHVIIPYEGLSGDQMGQIEKIFKVVYPVDDHHFKVILHYGTLVIDGVT
                     PNMIDYFGRPYEGIAVFDGKKITVTGTLWNGNKIIDERLINPDGSLLFRVTINGVTGWR
                     LCERILA"
     polyA_signal    1814..1935
                     /label=SV40 poly(A) signal
                     /note="SV40 polyadenylation signal"
     primer_bind     complement(1825..1844)
                     /label=EBV-rev
                     /note="SV40 polyA terminator, reverse primer"
     primer_bind     1879..1898
                     /label=SV40pA-R
                     /note="SV40 polyA, reverse primer"
     primer_bind     complement(2183..2200)
                     /label=L4440
                     /note="L4440 vector, forward primer"
     rep_origin      complement(2354..2942)
                     /direction=LEFT
                     /label=ori
                     /note="high-copy-number ColE1/pMB1/pBR322/pUC origin of
                     replication"
     primer_bind     complement(2434..2453)
                     /label=pBR322ori-F
                     /note="pBR322 origin, forward primer"
     CDS             complement(3142..4002)
                     /codon_start=1
                     /product="beta-lactamase"
                     /label=AmpR
                     /note="confers resistance to ampicillin, carbenicillin, and
                     related antibiotics"
                     /translation="MSIQHFRVALIPFFAAFCLPVFAHPETLVKVKDAEDQLGARVGYI
                     ELDLNSGKILESFRPEERFPMMSTFKVLLCGAVLSRIDAGQEQLGRRIHYSQNDLVEYS
                     PVTEKHLTDGMTVRELCSAAITMSDNTAANLLLTTIGGPKELTAFLHNMGDHVTRLDRW
                     EPELNEAIPNDERDTTMPVAMATTLRKLLTGELLTLASRQQLIDWMEADKVAGPLLRSA
                     LPAGWFIADKSGAGERGSRGIIAALGPDGKPSRIVVIYTTGSQATMDERNRQIAEIGAS
                     LIKHW"
     polyA_signal    4107..4155
                     /note="synthetic polyadenylation signal"
     misc_feature    4169..4260
                     /label=pause site
                     /note="RNA polymerase II transcriptional pause signal from
                     the human alpha-2 globin gene"
     primer_bind     4209..4228
                     /label=RVprimer3
                     /note="pGL3 vector, forward primer"
ORIGIN
        1 cagagccggg ccactttctc aggcctctga tttcatactg tggtgttagt tacttctgag
       61 aggacagctt gctgccagag ctctattttt tatgttagag gctccttctg cctgcagact
      121 ctgctgtctg ggaagggcac agcgttagga gggagaggga ggtgtgagtc cctccgtgga
      181 cccgctgctt tgtacttctc tatctcattt ccttttcagc accactctgg gaaatcagta
      241 ttccagcccc attttatcct cagaaaattg aggctctgag atgttatctc tgtgacctgg
      301 gtcctattac gtgccaaagg catcatttaa gcctaagatg tcctggctcc aaggtgtcag
      361 catctggaag acaggcgccc tcatcctgcc atccctgctg cggcttcact gtgggcccag
      421 gggacatctc agccccgaga agggtcagcg gcccctcctg gaccaccgac tccccgcaga
      481 actcctctgt gccctctcct caccagacct tgttcctccc agttgctccc acagccaggg
      541 ggcagtgagg gctgctcttc ccccagcccc actgaggaac ccaggaaggt gaacgagaga
      601 atcagtcctg gtgggggctg gggagggccc cagacatgag accagctcct cccccagggg
      661 atgttatcag tgggtccaga gggcaaaata gggagcctgg tggagggagg ggcctgaaat
      721 tccagtgtga aaggctgaga tgggcccgag gcccctggcc tatgtccaag ccatttcccc
      781 tctcaccagc ctctccctgg ggagccagtc agctaggaag gaatgagggc tccccaggcc
      841 caccccagtt cctgagctca tctgggctgc agggctggcg ggacagcagc gtggactcag
      901 tctcctaggg atttcccaac tctcccgccc gcttgctgca tctggacacc ctgcctcagg
      961 ccctcatctc cactggtcag caggtgacct ttgcccagcg ccctgggtcc tcagtgcctg
     1021 ctgccctgga gatgatataa aacaggtcag aaccctcctg cctgtctgct cagttcatcc
     1081 ctagaggcag gactctagag gatctgcgat cagatctggc ctcggcggcc aagcttggca
     1141 atccggtact gttggtaaag ccaccatgaa ctccttctcc acaagcgcct tcggtccagt
     1201 tgccttctcc ctgggcctgc tcctggtgtt gcctgctgcc ttccctgccc cagtcttcac
     1261 actcgaagat ttcgttgggg actggcgaca gacagccggc tacaacctgg accaagtcct
     1321 tgaacaggga ggtgtgtcca gtttgtttca gaatctcggg gtgtccgtaa ctccgatcca
     1381 aaggattgtc ctgagcggtg aaaatgggct gaagatcgac atccatgtca tcatcccgta
     1441 tgaaggtctg agcggcgacc aaatgggcca gatcgaaaaa atttttaagg tggtgtaccc
     1501 tgtggatgat catcacttta aggtgatcct gcactatggc acactggtaa tcgacggggt
     1561 tacgccgaac atgatcgact atttcggacg gccgtatgaa ggcatcgccg tgttcgacgg
     1621 caaaaagatc actgtaacag ggaccctgtg gaacggcaac aaaattatcg acgagcgcct
     1681 gatcaacccc gacggctccc tgctgttccg agtaaccatc aacggagtga ccggctggcg
     1741 gctgtgcgaa cgcattctgg cgtaaggccg cgactctaga gtcggggcgg ccggccgctt
     1801 cgagcagaca tgataagata cattgatgag tttggacaaa ccacaactag aatgcagtga
     1861 aaaaaatgct ttatttgtga aatttgtgat gctattgctt tatttgtaac cattataagc
     1921 tgcaataaac aagttaacaa caacaattgc attcatttta tgtttcaggt tcagggggag
     1981 gtgtgggagg ttttttaaag caagtaaaac ctctacaaat gtggtaaaat cgataaggat
     2041 ccgtcgaccg atgcccttga gagccttcaa cccagtcagc tccttccggt gggcgcgggg
     2101 catgactatc gtcgccgcac ttatgactgt cttctttatc atgcaactcg taggacaggt
     2161 gccggcagcg ctcttccgct tcctcgctca ctgactcgct gcgctcggtc gttcggctgc
     2221 ggcgagcggt atcagctcac tcaaaggcgg taatacggtt atccacagaa tcaggggata
     2281 acgcaggaaa gaacatgtga gcaaaaggcc agcaaaaggc caggaaccgt aaaaaggccg
     2341 cgttgctggc gtttttccat aggctccgcc cccctgacga gcatcacaaa aatcgacgct
     2401 caagtcagag gtggcgaaac ccgacaggac tataaagata ccaggcgttt ccccctggaa
     2461 gctccctcgt gcgctctcct gttccgaccc tgccgcttac cggatacctg tccgcctttc
     2521 tcccttcggg aagcgtggcg ctttctcata gctcacgctg taggtatctc agttcggtgt
     2581 aggtcgttcg ctccaagctg ggctgtgtgc acgaaccccc cgttcagccc gaccgctgcg
     2641 ccttatccgg taactatcgt cttgagtcca acccggtaag acacgactta tcgccactgg
     2701 cagcagccac tggtaacagg attagcagag cgaggtatgt aggcggtgct acagagttct
     2761 tgaagtggtg gcctaactac ggctacacta gaagaacagt atttggtatc tgcgctctgc
     2821 tgaagccagt taccttcgga aaaagagttg gtagctcttg atccggcaaa caaaccaccg
     2881 ctggtagcgg tggttttttt gtttgcaagc agcagattac gcgcagaaaa aaaggatctc
     2941 aagaagatcc tttgatcttt tctacggggt ctgacgctca gtggaacgaa aactcacgtt
     3001 aagggatttt ggtcatgaga ttatcaaaaa ggatcttcac ctagatcctt ttaaattaaa
     3061 aatgaagttt taaatcaatc taaagtatat atgagtaaac ttggtctgac agcggccgca
     3121 aatgctaaac cactgcagtg gttaccagtg cttgatcagt gaggcaccga tctcagcgat
     3181 ctgcctattt cgttcgtcca tagtggcctg actccccgtc gtgtagatca ctacgattcg
     3241 tgagggctta ccatcaggcc ccagcgcagc aatgatgccg cgagagccgc gttcaccggc
     3301 ccccgatttg tcagcaatga accagccagc agggagggcc gagcgaagaa gtggtcctgc
     3361 tactttgtcc gcctccatcc agtctatgag ctgctgtcgt gatgctagag taagaagttc
     3421 gccagtgagt agtttccgaa gagttgtggc cattgctact ggcatcgtgg tatcacgctc
     3481 gtcgttcggt atggcttcgt tcaactctgg ttcccagcgg tcaagccggg tcacatgatc
     3541 acccatatta tgaagaaatg cagtcagctc cttagggcct ccgatcgttg tcagaagtaa
     3601 gttggccgcg gtgttgtcgc tcatggtaat ggcagcacta cacaattctc ttaccgtcat
     3661 gccatccgta agatgctttt ccgtgaccgg cgagtactca accaagtcgt tttgtgagta
     3721 gtgtatacgg cgaccaagct gctcttgccc ggcgtctata cgggacaaca ccgcgccaca
     3781 tagcagtact ttgaaagtgc tcatcatcgg gaatcgttct tcggggcgga aagactcaag
     3841 gatcttgccg ctattgagat ccagttcgat atagcccact cttgcaccca gttgatcttc
     3901 agcatctttt actttcacca gcgtttcggg gtgtgcaaaa acaggcaagc aaaatgccgc
     3961 aaagaaggga atgagtgcga cacgaaaatg ttggatgctc atactcgtcc tttttcaata
     4021 ttattgaagc atttatcagg gttactagta cgtctctcaa ggataagtaa gtaatattaa
     4081 ggtacgggag gtattggaca ggccgcaata aaatatcttt attttcatta catctgtgtg
     4141 ttggtttttt gtgtgaatcg atagtactaa catacgctct ccatcaaaac aaaacgaaac
     4201 aaaacaaact agcaaaatag gctgtcccca gtgcaagtgc aggtgccaga acatttctct
     4261 ggcctaactg gccggtacca tgcctgcagg tcaattctga ggg
//
