[The description below was written by a language model from this plasmid's Addgene catalogue record and the feature table of its GenBank file.]
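Description:
PPRE-pNL1.3 is a mammalian transcriptional reporter plasmid built on Promega's promoterless pNL1.3[secNluc] backbone and designed to report PPARgamma activity through a secreted luciferase. It is propagated in E. coli as a high-copy plasmid using a ColE1/pUC-type origin, with selection by the beta-lactamase (AmpR) gene conferring ampicillin resistance.

The insert is a roughly 1.2 kb human regulatory fragment described as a PPARG response element (PPRE), with the alternative name ApoCIII promoter. It was cloned between KpnI and BglII sites, both retained, upstream of the reporter. This fragment serves as the only promoter for the human codon-optimized NanoLuc luciferase coding sequence, which in this backbone is the secreted form (secNluc). The feature table annotates only the core Nluc reading frame, not a separate secretion signal or the PPRE insert itself, which presumably lies in the unannotated region preceding the luciferase. An SV40 polyadenylation signal terminates the reporter transcript. Upstream of the cloning region, a synthetic poly(A) signal and an RNA polymerase II transcriptional pause site from the human alpha-2 globin gene limit read-through from the backbone, reducing background signal.

When the plasmid is transfected into mammalian cells, activated PPARgamma acting on the response element should drive luciferase expression. Because the enzyme is secreted, it can be measured in the culture medium without lysing the cells, which allows repeated monitoring over time. The catalogue lists a total size of about 4.6 kb, whereas the held sequence record is 4,303 bp, a discrepancy the record does not explain.
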