Addgene plasmid #84394: PPRE-pNL1.3
Purpose: Secreted Luciferase reporter for PPARgamma activity
Depositing lab: Severine Degrelle & Thierry Fournier. Publication: New Transcriptional Reporters to Quantify and Monitor PPARgamma Activity. Degrelle SA, Shoaito H, Fournier T. PPAR Res. 2017;2017:6139107. doi: 10.1155/2017/6139107. Epub 2017 Nov 1. PubMed 29225614.
Backbone
  Vector backbone: pNL1.3[secNluc]
  Backbone manufacturer: Promega
  Backbone size w/o insert (bp): 3200
  Total vector size (bp): 4600
  Vector type: Mammalian Expression
Growth in bacteria
  Bacterial resistance: Ampicillin, 100 μg/mL
  Growth temperature: 37°C
  Growth strain: DH5alpha
  Copy number: High Copy
Gene/Insert
  Gene/Insert name: PPARG response element (alt names: PPRE; ApoCIII promotor)
  Species: H. sapiens (human)
  Insert size (bp): 1200
  Entrez Gene: PPARG (a.k.a. CIMT1, GLM1, NR1C3, PPARG1, PPARG2, PPARG5, PPARgamma)
  Promoter: PPRE
  Tag / fusion protein: secNluc (C terminal on backbone)
  Cloning method: Restriction Enzyme; 5′ cloning site KpnI (not destroyed); 3′ cloning site BglII (not destroyed)
  Sequencing primers: 5′ RVprimer3
Terms and licenses: Academic/Nonprofit Terms; Industry Terms: Not Available to Industry
How to cite: PPRE-pNL1.3 was a gift from Severine Degrelle & Thierry Fournier (Addgene plasmid # 84394 ; http://n2t.net/addgene:84394 ; RRID:Addgene_84394)
