>Addgene plasmid #84394 | PPRE-pNL1.3 | depositor partial sequence | sequence record 160972 | RVprimer3
GCCGGTACCATGCCTGCAGGTCAATTCTGAGGGCAGAGCCGGGCCACTTTCTCAGGCCTCTGATTTCATA
CTGTGGTGTTAGTTACTTCTGAGAGGACAGCTTGCTGCCAGAGCTCTATTTTTTATGTTAGAGGCTCCTT
CTGCCTGCAGACTCTGCTGTCTGGGAAGGGCACAGCGTTAGGAGGGAGAGGGAGGTGTGAGTCCCTCCGT
GGACCCGCTGCTTTGTACTTCTCTATCTCATTTCCTTTTCAGCACCACTCTGGGAAATCAGTATTCCAGC
CCCATTTTATCCTCAGAAAATTGAGGCTCTGAGATGTTATCTCTGTGACCTGGGTCCTATTACGTGCCAA
AGGCATCATTTAAGCCTAAGATGTCCTGGCTCCAAGGTGTCAGCATCTGGAAGACAGGCGCCCTCATCCT
GCCATCCCTGCTGCGGCTTCACTGTGGGCCCAGGGGACATCTCAGCCCCGAGAAGGGTCAGCGGCCCCTC
CTGGACCACCGACTCCCCGCAGAACTCCTCTGTGCCCTCTCCTCACCAGACCTTGTTCCTCCCAGTTGCT
CCCACAGCCAGGGGGCAGTGAGGGCTGCTCTTCCCCCAGCCCCACTGAGGAACCCAGGAAGGTGAACGAG
AGAATCAGTCCTGGTGGGGGCTGGGGAGGGCCCCAGACATGAGACCAGCTCCTCCCCCAGGGGATGTTAT
CAGTGGGTCCAGAGGGCAAAATAGGGAGCCTGGTGGAGGGAGGGGCCTGAAATTCCAGTGTGAA
